>Addgene plasmid #200559 | pAAV-Tbg-CES2C-ΔC | addgene full sequence | sequence record 392382 | Addgene NGS Result
GCACGACAGGTTTCCCGACTGGAAAGCGGGCAGTGAGCGCAACGCAATTAATGTGAGTTAGCTCACTCAT
TAGGCACCCCAGGCTTTACACTTTATGCTTCCGGCTCGTATGTTGTGTGGAATTGTGAGCGGATAACAAT
TTCACACAGGAAACAGCTATGACCATGATTACGCCAGATTTAATTAAGGCCTTAATTAGGCTGCGCGCTC
GCTCGCTCACTGAGGCCGCCCGGGCAAAGCCCGGGCGTCGGGCGACCTTTGGTCGCCCGGCCTCAGTGAG
CGAGCGAGCGCGCAGAGAGGGAGTGGCCAACTCCATCACTAGGGGTTCCTTGTAGTTAATGATTAACCCG
CCATGCTACTTATCTACGTAGCCATGCTCTAGGAAGATCGGAATTCGCCCTTAAGCTAGCAGGTTAATTT
TTAAAAAGCAGTCAAAAGTCCAAGTGGCCCTTGGCAGCATTTACTCTCTCTGTTTGCTCTGGTTAATAAT
CTCAGGAGCACAAACATTCCAGATCCAGGTTAATTTTTAAAAAGCAGTCAAAAGTCCAAGTGGCCCTTGG
CAGCATTTACTCTCTCTGTTTGCTCTGGTTAATAATCTCAGGAGCACAAACATTCCAGATCCGGCGCGCC
AGGGCTGGAAGCTACCTTTGACATCATTTCCTCTGCGAATGCATGTATAATTTCTACAGAACCTATTAGA
AAGGATCACCCAGCCTCTGCTTTTGTACAACTTTCCCTTAAAAAACTGCCAATTCCACTGCTGTTTGGCC
CAATAGTGAGAACTTTTTCCTGCTGCCTCTTGGTGCTTTTGCCTATGGCCCCTATTCTGCCTGCTGAAGA
CACTCTTGCCAGCATGGACTTAAACCCCTCCAGCTCTGACAATCCTCTTTCTCTTTTGTTTTACATGAAG
GGTCTGGCAGCCAAAGCAATCACTCAAAGTTCAAACCTTATCATTTTTTGCTTTGTTCCTCTTGGCCTTG
GTTTTGTACATCAGCTTTGAAAATACCATCCCAGGGTTAATGCTGGGGTTAATTTATAACTAAGAGTGCT
CTAGTTTTGCAATACAGGACATGCTATAAAAATGGAAAGATGTTGCTTTCTGAGAGACTGCAGAAGTTGG
TCGTGAGGCACTGGGCAGGTAAGTATCAAGGTTACAAGACAGGTTTAAGGAGACCAATAGAAACTGGGCT
TGTCGAGACAGAGAAGACTCTTGCGTTTCTGATAGGCACCTATTGGTCTTACTGACATCCACTTTGCCTT
TCTCTCCACAGGTGTCCAGGCGGCCGCGCCACCATGACACGGAACCAACTACATAACTGGCTGAATGCTG
GGTTCTTCGGGCTGCTGCTTCTTCTTATCCATGTGCAGGGTGACTACAAGGATGACGACGATAAGGGGGG
CGGTCAGGACTCACCAGAGGCCAACCCCATCAGAAACACACATACAGGACAGATCCAAGGCAGCCTTATC
CACGTGAAGGACACTAAAGCTGGTGTCCACACCTTCCTGGGAATCCCCTTTGCCAAACCTCCTGTAGGAC
CACTGCGATTTGCACCTCCTGAGGCCCCTGAACCATGGAGTGGTGTGAGAGATGGAACTGCACATCCGGC
CATGTGTCTGCAAAATCTTGACATGCTGAATGAAGCAGGCCTGCCAGATATGAAAATGATGCTGTCTTCC
TTCCCTATGTCTGAGGACTGCCTGTATCTCAACATCTACACCCCAGCCCATGCCCATGAGGGCTCTAACC
TGCCTGTGATGGTGTGGATCCATGGAGGTGCACTGGTTATAGGAATGGCTTCCATGTTTGATGGATCTCT
ATTGACAGTCAATGAGGACTTGGTGGTTGTTACTATCCAGTATCGTCTGGGTGTCCTGGGCTTTTTCAGC
ACTGGAGACCAGCATGCCAGAGGCAACTGGGGATACCTGGACCAAGCAGCTGCCCTACGCTGGGTCCAGC
AGAACATCGCTCACTTTGGAGGCAACCCTGACCGGGTCACTATTTTTGGCGAGTCTGCAGGTGGCACAAG
TGTGTCTTCACATGTTGTGTCCCCCATGTCCCAAGGGCTCTTCCATGGTGCCATCATGGAGAGTGGGGTG
GCCCTGCTTCCTGACCTTATCTCTGAAACCTCTGAGATGGTTTCCACTACGGTGGCCAAGCTTTCTGGAT
GTGAGGCTATGGATTCCCAGGCCCTGGTGCGCTGTCTGAGAGGCAAAAGTGAAGCAGAGATTCTGGCTAT
TAACAAGGTCTTCAAGATGATCCCTGCTGTGGTGGATGGGGAGTTCTTCCCCAGGCATCCCAAAGAGTTG
TTGGCATCTGAGGATTTTCACCCTGTCCCCAGCATCATTGGTGTCAACAATGATGAGTTTGGCTGGTCCA
TTCCTGTGGTCATGGGCTCTGCTCAGATGATAAAAGGAATAACCAGAGAGAACCTGCAGGCTGTTCTGAA
GGATACAGCAGTACAAATGATGCTGCCTCCTGAGTGTAGTGACCTGCTAATGGAAGAGTACATGGGGGAC
ACTGAGGATGCCCAGACCCTCCAAATACAGTTCACAGAGATGATGGGAGATTTCATGTTTGTGATCCCTG
CACTCCAAGTAGCACATTTTCAACGCTCCCATGCCCCTGTCTACTTCTATGAGTTCCAACATCCACCCAG
CTACTTCAAGGATGTCAGACCACCCCACGTGAAGGCTGACCATGCTGATGAGATTCCTTTTGTCTTTGCG
TCCTTCTTCTGGGGCATGAAACTTGACTTCACTGAGGAGGAGGAGCTGCTGAGCAGGAGGATGATGAAGT
ACTGGGCCAACTTTGCACGACATGGGAACCCCAACAGTGAGGGTCTACCCTACTGGCCTGTGATGGACCA
TGATGAGCAGTACCTGCAACTGGACATCCAGCCTGCTGTGGGTCGAGCCCTGAAGGCTGGAAGGCTGCAG
TTCTGGACCAAGACTCTGCCCCAGAAGATCCAGGAGCTAAAGGCTTCTCAGGACAAGTAGAAGCTTGGAT
CCAATCAACCTCTGGATTACAAAATTTGTGAAAGATTGACTGGTATTCTTAACTATGTTGCTCCTTTTAC
GCTATGTGGATACGCTGCTTTAATGCCTTTGTATCATGCTATTGCTTCCCGTATGGCTTTCATTTTCTCC
TCCTTGTATAAATCCTGGTTGCTGTCTCTTTATGAGGAGTTGTGGCCCGTTGTCAGGCAACGTGGCGTGG
TGTGCACTGTGTTTGCTGACGCAACCCCCACTGGTTGGGGCATTGCCACCACCTGTCAGCTCCTTTCCGG
GACTTTCGCTTTCCCCCTCCCTATTGCCACGGCGGAACTCATCGCCGCCTGCCTTGCCCGCTGCTGGACA
GGGGCTCGGCTGTTGGGCACTGACAATTCCGTGGTGTTGTCGGGGAAATCATCGTCCTTTCCTTGGCTGC
TCGCCTGTGTTGCCACCTGGATTCTGCGCGGGACGTCCTTCTGCTACGTCCCTTCGGCCCTCAATCCAGC
GGACCTTCCTTCCCGCGGCCTGCTGCCGGCTCTGCGGCCTCTTCCGCGTCTTCGAGATCTGCCTCGACTG
TGCCTTCTAGTTGCCAGCCATCTGTTGTTTGCCCCTCCCCCGTGCCTTCCTTGACCCTGGAAGGTGCCAC
TCCCACTGTCCTTTCCTAATAAAATGAGGAAATTGCATCGCATTGTCTGAGTAGGTGTCATTCTATTCTG
GGGGGTGGGGTGGGGCAGGACAGCAAGGGGGAGGATTGGGAAGACAATAGCAGGCATGCTGGGGACTCGA
GTTAAGGGCGAATTCCCGATAAGGATCTTCCTAGAGCATGGCTACGTAGATAAGTAGCATGGCGGGTTAA
TCATTAACTACAAGGAACCCCTAGTGATGGAGTTGGCCACTCCCTCTCTGCGCGCTCGCTCGCTCACTGA
GGCCGGGCGACCAAAGGTCGCCCGACGCCCGGGCTTTGCCCGGGCGGCCTCAGTGAGCGAGCGAGCGCGC
AGCCTTAATTAACCTAATTCACTGGCCGTCGTTTTACAACGTCGTGACTGGGAAAACCCTGGCGTTACCC
AACTTAATCGCCTTGCAGCACATCCCCCTTTCGCCAGCTGGCGTAATAGCGAAGAGGCCCGCACCGATCG
CCCTTCCCAACAGTTGCGCAGCCTGAATGGCGAATGGG
[32 nt withheld, positions 4169-4200]
T
[91 nt withheld, positions 4202-4292]
C
[91 nt withheld, positions 4294-4384]
A
[49 nt withheld, positions 4386-4434]
CCTTTGACGTTGGAGTCCACGTTCTTT
[37 nt withheld, positions 4462-4498]
ACCCTATCTCGGTCTATTCTTTTGATTTATAAGGGATTTTGCCGATTTCGGCCTATTGGTTAAAAAATGA
GCTGATTTAACAAAAATTTAACGCGAATTTTAACAAAATATTAACGCTTACAATTTAGGTGGCACTTTTC
GGGGAAATGTGCGCGGAACCCCTATTTGTTTATTTTTCTAAATACATTCAAATATGTATCCGCTCATGAG
ACAATAACCCTGATAAATGCTTCAATAATATTGAAAAAGGAAGAGTATGAGTATTCAACATTTCCGTGTC
GCCCTTATTCCCTTTTTTGCGGCATTTTGCCTTCCTGTTTTTGCTCACCCAGAAACGCTGGTGAAAGTAA
AAGATGCTGAAGATCAGTTGGGTGCACGAGTGGGTTACATCGAACTGGATCTCAACAGCGGTAAGATCCT
TGAGAGTTTTCGCCCCGAAGAACGTTTTCCAATGATGAGCACTTTTAAAGTTCTGCTATGTGGCGCGGTA
TTATCCCGTATTGACGCCGGGCAAGAGCAACTCGGTCGCCGCATACACTATTCTCAGAATGACTTGGTTG
AGTACTCACCAGTCACAGAAAAGCATCTTACGGATGGCATGACAGTAAGAGAATTATGCAGTGCTGCCAT
AACCATGAGTGATAACACTGCGGCCAACTTACTTCTGACAACGATCGGAGGACCGAAGGAGCTAACCGCT
TTTTTGCACAACATGGGGGATCATGTAACTCGCCTTGATCGTTGGGAACCGGAGCTGAATGAAGCCATAC
CAAACGACGAGCGTGACACCACGATGCCTGTAGCAATGGCAACAACGTTGCGCAAACTATTAACTGGCGA
ACTACTTACTCTAGCTTCCCGGCAACAATTAATAGACTGGATGGAGGCGGATAAAGTTGCAGGACCACTT
CTGCGCTCGGCCCTTCCGGCTGGCTGGTTTATTGCTGATAAATCTGGAGCCGGTGAGCGTGGGTCTCGCG
GTATCATTGCAGCACTGGGGCCAGATGGTAAGCCCTCCCGTATCGTAGTTATCTACACGACGGGGAGTCA
GGCAACTATGGATGAACGAAATAGACAGATCGCTGAGATAGGTGCCTCACTGATTAAGCATTGGTAACTG
TCAGACCAAGTTTACTCATATATACTTTAGATTGATTTAAAACTTCATTTTTAATTTAAAAGGATCTAGG
TGAAGATCCTTTTTGATAATCTCATGACCAAAATCCCTTAACGTGAGTTTTCGTTCCACTGAGCGTCAGA
CCCCGTAGAAAAGATCAAAGGATCTTCTTGAGATCCTTTTTTTCTGCGCGTAATCTGCTGCTTGCAAACA
AAAAAACCACCGCTACCAGCGGTGGTTTGTTTGCCGGATCAAGAGCTACCAACTCTTTTTCCGAAGGTAA
CTGGCTTCAGCAGAGCGCAGATACCAAATACTGTTCTTCTAGTGTAGCCGTAGTTAGGCCACCACTTCAA
GAACTCTGTAGCACCGCCTACATACCTCGCTCTGCTAATCCTGTTACCAGTGGCTGCTGCCAGTGGCGAT
AAGTCGTGTCTTACCGGGTTGGACTCAAGACGATAGTTACCGGATAAGGCGCAGCGGTCGGGCTGAACGG
GGGGTTCGTGCACACAGCCCAGCTTGGAGCGAACGACCTACACCGAACTGAGATACCTACAGCGTGAGCT
ATGAGAAAGCGCCACGCTTCCCGAAGGGAGAAAGGCGGACAGGTATCCGGTAAGCGGCAGGGTCGGAACA
GGAGAGCGCACGAGGGAGCTTCCAGGGGGAAACGCCTGGTATCTTTATAGTCCTGTCGGGTTTCGCCACC
TCTGACTTGAGCGTCGATTTTTGTGATGCTCGTCAGGGGGGCGGAGCCTATGGAAAAACGCCAGCAACGC
GGCCTTTTTACGGTTCCTGGCCTTTTGCTGGCCTTTTGCTCACATGTTCTTTCCTGCGTTATCCCCTGAT
TCTGTGGATAACCGTATTACCGCCTTTGAGTGAGCTGATACCGCTCGCCGCAGCCGAACGACCGAGCGCA
GCGAGTCAGTGAGCGAGGAAGCGGAAGAGCGCCCAATACGCAAACCGCCTCTCCCCGCGCGTTGGCCGAT
TCATTAATGCAGCTG
Features (pLannotate 1.2.2; 16 found; start..end, strand, type, name):
     49..70      +  protein_bind   CAP binding site: CAP binding activates transcription in the presence of cAMP. E. coli catabolite activator protein
     85..115     +  promoter       lac promoter: promoter for the E. coli lac operon
    123..139     +  protein_bind   lac operator: The lac repressor binds to the lac operator to inhibit transcription in E. coli. This inhibition can be relieved by adding lactose or isopropyl-β-D-thiogalactopyranoside (IPTG). lac repressor encoded by lacI
    200..330     -  repeat_region  AAV2 ITR (fragment): inverted terminal repeat of adeno-associated virus serotype 2 inverted
    670..1079    +  promoter       TBG promoter: promoter from the human thyroxine-binding globulin gene (Yan et al., 2012)
   1139..1271    +  intron         chimeric intron: chimera between introns from human β-globin and immunoglobulin heavy chain genes
   1294..2997    +  CDS            Ces2c: EST2C_MOUSE - Also known as Ces2. Experimental evidence at protein level: Swiss-Prot protein existence level 1. Hydrolase with high activity towards palmitoylcarnitine. Is also active with p-nitrophenylacetate and alpha-naphthylacetate. May also hydrolyze retinyl esters (By similarity). From Mus musculus (Mouse).
   3013..3554    +  misc_feature   WPRE (fragment): woodchuck hepatitis virus posttranscriptional regulatory element
   3568..3775    +  polyA_signal   bGH poly(A) signal: bovine growth hormone polyadenylation signal
   3863..3993    +  repeat_region  AAV2 ITR (fragment): inverted terminal repeat of adeno-associated virus serotype 2 inverted
   4007..4164    +  CDS            lacZα (fragment): LacZα fragment of β-galactosidase; lacZ fragment
   4169..4624    +  rep_origin     f1 ori (sequence partly withheld): f1 bacteriophage origin of replication; arrow indicates direction of (+) strand synthesis
   4650..4754    +  promoter       AmpR promoter: bla
   4755..5615    +  CDS            AmpR: β-lactamase; bla; confers resistance to ampicillin, carbenicillin, and related antibiotics
   5786..6374    +  rep_origin     ori: high-copy-number ColE1/pMB1/pBR322/pUC origin of replication
   6557..36      +  CDS            lacI (fragment) (across the origin): lac repressor; lacI; The lac repressor binds to the lac operator to inhibit transcription in E. coli. This inhibition can be relieved by adding lactose or isopropyl-β-D-thiogalactopyranoside (IPTG).
