[The description below was written by a language model from this plasmid's Addgene catalogue record and pLannotate feature annotations shown in this document.]
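Description:
pAAV-Tbg-CES2C-ΔC is a 6.6 kb adeno-associated virus transfer plasmid built on the pAAV-TBG backbone for liver-directed expression of a secreted form of mouse carboxylesterase 2C. In bacteria it is maintained through a high-copy ColE1/pUC-type origin and selected with ampicillin via the β-lactamase gene. The backbone also carries an f1 phage origin and leftover lac elements (CAP site, lac promoter and operator, and fragments of lacZα and lacI) that play no part in the mammalian payload. The recorded growth strain is a recombination-deficient one, a common choice for plasmids carrying repeat-rich ITRs.

The expression cassette lies between two AAV2 inverted terminal repeats, which are the cis elements needed for replication and packaging of the intervening DNA into AAV particles when rep, cap and helper functions are supplied in trans. Within the ITRs, the human thyroxine-binding globulin (TBG) promoter confers hepatocyte-specific transcription. It is followed by a chimeric β-globin/immunoglobulin intron that improves mRNA processing, then the Ces2c coding sequence, a WPRE fragment that raises transcript stability and expression, and a bovine growth hormone polyadenylation signal. The insert was cloned between NotI and HindIII sites and is described as a C-terminal deletion of CES2C bearing an N-terminal Flag tag. The record gives the purpose of this truncation as producing a secreted protein but does not define the exact residues removed, and the Flag tag is not separately annotated in the feature table. The construct comes from a study mapping cell-type-specific secretomes during exercise training in mice, and is suited to making AAV that drives release of CES2C from hepatocytes in vivo.
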