Addgene plasmid #200559: pAAV-Tbg-CES2C-ΔC
Purpose: Secreted mouse CES2C driven by heptaocyte-specific promoter in AAV viral vector
Depositing lab: Jonathan Long. Depositing organization: Stanford University. Publication: Organism-wide, cell-type-specific secretome mapping of exercise training in mice. Wei W, Riley NM, Lyu X, Shen X, Guo J, Raun SH, Zhao M, Moya-Garzon MD, Basu H, Sheng-Hwa Tung A, Li VL, Huang W, Wiggenhorn AL, Svensson KJ, Snyder MP, Bertozzi CR, Long JZ. Cell Metab. 2023 Apr 28:S1550-4131(23)00138-9. doi: 10.1016/j.cmet.2023.04.011. PubMed 37141889.
Backbone
  Vector backbone: pAAV-TBG
  Vector type: AAV
Growth in bacteria
  Bacterial resistance: Ampicillin, 100 μg/mL
  Growth temperature: 37°C
  Growth strain: NEB Stable
  Copy number: High Copy
Gene/Insert
  Gene/Insert name: Mouse Carboxylesterase 2C delta C-terminal
  Species: M. musculus (mouse)
  Entrez Gene: Ces2c (a.k.a. ACH M1, CES 2, Ces2, ces2A3)
  Promoter: TBG promoter
  Tag / fusion protein: Flag (N terminal on insert)
  Cloning method: Restriction Enzyme; 5′ cloning site NotI (not destroyed); 3′ cloning site HindIII (not destroyed)
  Sequencing primers: 5′ aaactgggcttgtcgagaca; 3′ gcagcgtatccacatag
Terms and licenses: Academic/Nonprofit Terms; Industry Terms: Not Available to Industry
How to cite: pAAV-Tbg-CES2C-ΔC was a gift from Jonathan Long (Addgene plasmid # 200559 ; http://n2t.net/addgene:200559 ; RRID:Addgene_200559)
